Addgene plasmid #23009: pGFPCPB1
Depositing lab: Linda Wordeman. Depositing organization: University of Washington. Publication: MCAK facilitates chromosome movement by promoting kinetochore microtubule turnover. Wordeman L, Wagenbach M, von Dassow G. J Cell Biol. 2007 Dec 3. 179(5):869-79. 10.1083/jcb.200707120 PubMed 18039936.
Backbone
  Vector backbone: pEGFP-C1
  Backbone manufacturer: Clontech
  Backbone size w/o insert (bp): 4731
  Vector type: Mammalian Expression
Growth in bacteria
  Bacterial resistance: Kanamycin, 50 μg/mL
  Growth temperature: 37°C
  Growth strain: DH5alpha
  Copy number: High Copy
Gene/Insert
  Gene/Insert name: EGFP-CenpB (alt name: CENP-B)
  Species: Cricetulus griseus
  Insert size (bp): 517
  Mutation: deleted CenpB amino acids 169-606, T145S
  GenBank ID: U20951
  Tag / fusion protein: EGFP (N terminal on backbone)
  Cloning method: Restriction Enzyme; 5′ cloning site EcoRI (not destroyed); 3′ cloning site XbaI (not destroyed)
  Sequencing primers: 5′ EGFP-C
Terms and licenses: Academic/Nonprofit Terms; Industry Terms: Not Available to Industry
How to cite: pGFPCPB1 was a gift from Linda Wordeman (Addgene plasmid # 23009 ; http://n2t.net/addgene:23009 ; RRID:Addgene_23009)
