[The description below was written by a language model from this plasmid's Addgene catalogue record and pLannotate feature annotations shown in this document.]
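Description:
pGFPCPB1 is a mammalian expression plasmid built on the Clontech pEGFP-C1 backbone that produces an N-terminal EGFP fusion to a truncated form of the centromere protein CENP-B from Chinese hamster (Cricetulus griseus). The roughly 0.5 kb insert was cloned between the EcoRI and XbaI sites of the multiple cloning site, in frame downstream of EGFP. It lacks CENP-B residues 169–606, so only the amino-terminal portion of the protein is retained, and it carries a T145S substitution. The automated annotation labels this segment as a fragment of human CENPB by homology, but the catalogue entry gives the hamster origin. Full-length CENP-B is described as binding the CENP-B box in centromeric alphoid satellite DNA, so the fusion is likely meant to serve as a fluorescent centromere marker. The record does not state this purpose explicitly beyond its association with a study of MCAK, kinetochore microtubule turnover and chromosome movement.

Expression is driven by the human cytomegalovirus immediate early enhancer and promoter and terminated by the SV40 polyadenylation signal. The short large T antigen, ble and bGH poly(A) fragments in the feature list are most likely backbone remnants or chance matches rather than functional elements. A single NeoR/KanR gene (Tn5 aminoglycoside phosphotransferase) is placed behind both a bacterial bla promoter and the SV40 enhancer/early promoter, with an HSV TK poly(A) signal. This arrangement gives kanamycin resistance in E. coli and allows G418 selection of transfected mammalian cells. The plasmid replicates at high copy from a ColE1/pUC-type origin and also carries an f1 origin for single-stranded DNA production. The sequenced record is 5,205 nt, consistent with the stated backbone plus insert.
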