Features (pLannotate 1.2.2; 15 found; start..end, strand, type, name):
     61..364     +  enhancer       CMV enhancer: human cytomegalovirus immediate early enhancer
    365..568     +  promoter       CMV promoter: human cytomegalovirus (CMV) immediate early promoter
    613..1329    +  CDS            EGFP: EGFP is a basic (constitutively fluorescent) green fluorescent protein published in 1996, derived from Aequorea victoria. It is reported to be a rapidly-maturing weak dimer with moderate acid sensitivity.
   1330..1365    +  misc_feature   MCS (fragment): multiple cloning site
   1366..1869    +  CDS            CENPB (fragment): CENPB_HUMAN - Experimental evidence at protein level: Swiss-Prot protein existence level 1. Interacts with centromeric heterochromatin in chromosomes and binds to a specific 17 bp subset of alphoid satellite DNA, called the CENP-B box (PubMed:11726497). May organize arrays of centromere satellite DNA into a higher-order structure which then directs centromere formation and kinetochore assembly in mammalian chromosomes (Probable). From Homo sapiens (Human).
   1886..1970    +  CDS            large T antigen (fragment): large T antigen from SV40 (simian virus 40)
   1993..2114    +  polyA_signal   SV40 poly(A) signal: SV40 polyadenylation signal
   2148..2576    -  rep_origin     f1 ori (sequence partly withheld): f1 bacteriophage origin of replication; arrow indicates direction of (+) strand synthesis
   2603..2707    +  promoter       AmpR promoter: bla
   2709..3066    +  promoter       SV40 promoter: SV40 enhancer and early promoter
   3101..3895    +  CDS            NeoR/KanR: aminoglycoside phosphotransferase from Tn5; aph(3')-II (or nptII); confers resistance to neomycin, kanamycin, and G418 (Geneticin®)
   3916..4068    +  CDS            ble (fragment): BLE_KLEPN - Experimental evidence at protein level: Swiss-Prot protein existence level 1. Binding protein with a strong affinity to the bleomycin family of antibiotics. Binds to CL990; an antimitotic-antibiotic compound. From Klebsiella pneumoniae.
   4127..4174    +  polyA_signal   HSV TK poly(A) signal: herpes simplex virus thymidine kinase polyadenylation signal (Cole and Stacy, 1985)
   4265..4281    -  polyA_signal   bGH poly(A) signal (fragment): bovine growth hormone polyadenylation signal
   4503..5091    +  rep_origin     ori: high-copy-number ColE1/pMB1/pBR322/pUC origin of replication
>Addgene plasmid #23009 | pGFPCPB1 | depositor full sequence | sequence record 10526 | Author sequence
TAGTTATTAATAGTAATCAATTACGGGGTCATTAGTTCATAGCCCATATATGGAGTTCCGCGTTACATAA
CTTACGGTAAATGGCCCGCCTGGCTGACCGCCCAACGACCCCCGCCCATTGACGTCAATAATGACGTATG
TTCCCATAGTAACGCCAATAGGGACTTTCCATTGACGTCAATGGGTGGAGTATTTACGGTAAACTGCCCA
CTTGGCAGTACATCAAGTGTATCATATGCCAAGTACGCCCCCTATTGACGTCAATGACGGTAAATGGCCC
GCCTGGCATTATGCCCAGTACATGACCTTATGGGACTTTCCTACTTGGCAGTACATCTACGTATTAGTCA
TCGCTATTACCATGGTGATGCGGTTTTGGCAGTACATCAATGGGCGTGGATAGCGGTTTGACTCACGGGG
ATTTCCAAGTCTCCACCCCATTGACGTCAATGGGAGTTTGTTTTGGCACCAAAATCAACGGGACTTTCCA
AAATGTCGTAACAACTCCGCCCCATTGACGCAAATGGGCGGTAGGCGTGTACGGTGGGAGGTCTATATAA
GCAGAGCTGGTTTAGTGAACCGTCAGATCCGCTAGCGCTACCGGTCGCCACCATGGTGAGCAAGGGCGAG
GAGCTGTTCACCGGGGTGGTGCCCATCCTGGTCGAGCTGGACGGCGACGTAAACGGCCACAAGTTCAGCG
TGTCCGGCGAGGGCGAGGGCGATGCCACCTACGGCAAGCTGACCCTGAAGTTCATCTGCACCACCGGCAA
GCTGCCCGTGCCCTGGCCCACCCTCGTGACCACCCTGACCTACGGCGTGCAGTGCTTCAGCCGCTACCCC
GACCACATGAAGCAGCACGACTTCTTCAAGTCCGCCATGCCCGAAGGCTACGTCCAGGAGCGCACCATCT
TCTTCAAGGACGACGGCAACTACAAGACCCGCGCCGAGGTGAAGTTCGAGGGCGACACCCTGGTGAACCG
CATCGAGCTGAAGGGCATCGACTTCAAGGAGGACGGCAACATCCTGGGGCACAAGCTGGAGTACAACTAC
AACAGCCACAACGTCTATATCATGGCCGACAAGCAGAAGAACGGCATCAAGGTGAACTTCAAGATCCGCC
ACAACATCGAGGACGGCAGCGTGCAGCTCGCCGACCACTACCAGCAGAACACCCCCATCGGCGACGGCCC
CGTGCTGCTGCCCGACAACCACTACCTGAGCACCCAGTCCGCCCTGAGCAAAGACCCCAACGAGAAGCGC
GATCACATGGTCCTGCTGGAGTTCGTGACCGCCGCCGGGATCACTCTCGGCATGGACGAGCTGTACAAGT
CCGGACTCAGATCTCGAGCTCAAGCTTCGAATTCTATGGGCCCCAAGCGGCGGCAGCTGACGTTCCGGGA
GAAGTCGCGGATCATCCAGGAGGTGGAGGAGAACCCGGACCTACGCAAGGGCGAGATCGCGCGGCGCTTC
AACATCCCGCCGTCCACGCTGAGCACCATCCTGAAGAACAAGCGCGCCATCCTGGCGTCGGAGCGCAAGT
ACGGAGTGGCCTCCACCTGCCGTAAGACCAACAAGCTGTCCCCGTACGACAAGCTGGAGGGGCTTCTCAT
CGCTTGGTTCCAGCAGATCCGCGCCGCGGGCCTGCCTGTCAAGGGCATCATCCTGAAAGAGAAGGCGCTA
CGGATAGCGGAGGAGCTGGGCATGGACGACTTCACGGCTTCCAACGGCTGGCTGGATCGCTTCCGCCGGC
GCCACGGTGTAGTGGCCTGCAGCGGCGTGACCCGCTCCCGGGCGCGAAGCTCTACCCCACGGGCCCCAGC
GGCACCTGCCGGCCCAGCCGCCGTGCCCTCTGAGGGCAGCGGTGGATCCTAATAATCTAGATAACTGATC
ATAATCAGCCATACCACATTTGTAGAGGTTTTACTTGCTTTAAAAAACCTCCCACACCTCCCCCTGAACC
TGAAACATAAAATGAATGCAATTGTTGTTGTTAACTTGTTTATTGCAGCTTATAATGGTTACAAATAAAG
CAATAGCATCACAAATTTCACAAATAAAGCATTTTTTTCACTGCATTCTAGTTGTGGTTTGTCCAAACTC
ATCAATGTATCTTAACGCGTAAATTGTAAGCGTTAATATTTTGTTAAAATTCGCGTTAAATTTTTGTTAA
ATCAGCTCATTTTTTAACCAATAGGCCGAAATCGGCAAAATCCCTTATAAATCAAAAGAATAGACCGAGA
TAGGGT
[37 nt withheld, positions 2247-2283]
AAAGAACGTGGACTCCAACGTCAAAGG
[49 nt withheld, positions 2311-2359]
T
[91 nt withheld, positions 2361-2451]
G
[124 nt withheld, positions 2453-2576]
CAGGTGGCACTTTTCGGGGAAATGTGCGCGGAACCCCTATTTGTTTATTTTTCTAAATACATTCAAATAT
GTATCCGCTCATGAGACAATAACCCTGATAAATGCTTCAATAATATTGAAAAAGGAAGAGTCCTGAGGCG
GAAAGAACCAGCTGTGGAATGTGTGTCAGTTAGGGTGTGGAAAGTCCCCAGGCTCCCCAGCAGGCAGAAG
TATGCAAAGCATGCATCTCAATTAGTCAGCAACCAGGTGTGGAAAGTCCCCAGGCTCCCCAGCAGGCAGA
AGTATGCAAAGCATGCATCTCAATTAGTCAGCAACCATAGTCCCGCCCCTAACTCCGCCCATCCCGCCCC
TAACTCCGCCCAGTTCCGCCCATTCTCCGCCCCATGGCTGACTAATTTTTTTTATTTATGCAGAGGCCGA
GGCCGCCTCGGCCTCTGAGCTATTCCAGAAGTAGTGAGGAGGCTTTTTTGGAGGCCTAGGCTTTTGCAAA
GATCGATCAAGAGACAGGATGAGGATCGTTTCGCATGATTGAACAAGATGGATTGCACGCAGGTTCTCCG
GCCGCTTGGGTGGAGAGGCTATTCGGCTATGACTGGGCACAACAGACAATCGGCTGCTCTGATGCCGCCG
TGTTCCGGCTGTCAGCGCAGGGGCGCCCGGTTCTTTTTGTCAAGACCGACCTGTCCGGTGCCCTGAATGA
ACTGCAAGACGAGGCAGCGCGGCTATCGTGGCTGGCCACGACGGGCGTTCCTTGCGCAGCTGTGCTCGAC
GTTGTCACTGAAGCGGGAAGGGACTGGCTGCTATTGGGCGAAGTGCCGGGGCAGGATCTCCTGTCATCTC
ACCTTGCTCCTGCCGAGAAAGTATCCATCATGGCTGATGCAATGCGGCGGCTGCATACGCTTGATCCGGC
TACCTGCCCATTCGACCACCAAGCGAAACATCGCATCGAGCGAGCACGTACTCGGATGGAAGCCGGTCTT
GTCGATCAGGATGATCTGGACGAAGAGCATCAGGGGCTCGCGCCAGCCGAACTGTTCGCCAGGCTCAAGG
CGAGCATGCCCGACGGCGAGGATCTCGTCGTGACCCATGGCGATGCCTGCTTGCCGAATATCATGGTGGA
AAATGGCCGCTTTTCTGGATTCATCGACTGTGGCCGGCTGGGTGTGGCGGACCGCTATCAGGACATAGCG
TTGGCTACCCGTGATATTGCTGAAGAGCTTGGCGGCGAATGGGCTGACCGCTTCCTCGTGCTTTACGGTA
TCGCCGCTCCCGATTCGCAGCGCATCGCCTTCTATCGCCTTCTTGACGAGTTCTTCTGAGCGGGACTCTG
GGGTTCGAAATGACCGACCAAGCGACGCCCAACCTGCCATCACGAGATTTCGATTCCACCGCCGCCTTCT
ATGAAAGGTTGGGCTTCGGAATCGTTTTCCGGGACGCCGGCTGGATGATCCTCCAGCGCGGGGATCTCAT
GCTGGAGTTCTTCGCCCACCCTAGGGGGAGGCTAACTGAAACACGGAAGGAGACAATACCGGAAGGAACC
CGCGCTATGACGGCAATAAAAAGACAGAATAAAACGCACGGTGTTGGGTCGTTTGTTCATAAACGCGGGG
TTCGGTCCCAGGGCTGGCACTCTGTCGATACCCCACCGAGACCCCATTGGGGCCAATACGCCCGCGTTTC
TTCCTTTTCCCCACCCCACCCCCCAAGTTCGGGTGAAGGCCCAGGGCTCGCAGCCAACGTCGGGGCGGCA
GGCCCTGCCATAGCCTCAGGTTACTCATATATACTTTAGATTGATTTAAAACTTCATTTTTAATTTAAAA
GGATCTAGGTGAAGATCCTTTTTGATAATCTCATGACCAAAATCCCTTAACGTGAGTTTTCGTTCCACTG
AGCGTCAGACCCCGTAGAAAAGATCAAAGGATCTTCTTGAGATCCTTTTTTTCTGCGCGTAATCTGCTGC
TTGCAAACAAAAAAACCACCGCTACCAGCGGTGGTTTGTTTGCCGGATCAAGAGCTACCAACTCTTTTTC
CGAAGGTAACTGGCTTCAGCAGAGCGCAGATACCAAATACTGTCCTTCTAGTGTAGCCGTAGTTAGGCCA
CCACTTCAAGAACTCTGTAGCACCGCCTACATACCTCGCTCTGCTAATCCTGTTACCAGTGGCTGCTGCC
AGTGGCGATAAGTCGTGTCTTACCGGGTTGGACTCAAGACGATAGTTACCGGATAAGGCGCAGCGGTCGG
GCTGAACGGGGGGTTCGTGCACACAGCCCAGCTTGGAGCGAACGACCTACACCGAACTGAGATACCTACA
GCGTGAGCTATGAGAAAGCGCCACGCTTCCCGAAGGGAGAAAGGCGGACAGGTATCCGGTAAGCGGCAGG
GTCGGAACAGGAGAGCGCACGAGGGAGCTTCCAGGGGGAAACGCCTGGTATCTTTATAGTCCTGTCGGGT
TTCGCCACCTCTGACTTGAGCGTCGATTTTTGTGATGCTCGTCAGGGGGGCGGAGCCTATGGAAAAACGC
CAGCAACGCGGCCTTTTTACGGTTCCTGGCCTTTTGCTGGCCTTTTGCTCACATGTTCTTTCCTGCGTTA
TCCCCTGATTCTGTGGATAACCGTATTACCGCCATGCAT
