Features (pLannotate 1.2.2; 15 found; start..end, strand, type, name):
     61..364     +  enhancer       CMV enhancer: human cytomegalovirus immediate early enhancer
    365..568     +  promoter       CMV promoter: human cytomegalovirus (CMV) immediate early promoter
    613..1329    +  CDS            EGFP: EGFP is a basic (constitutively fluorescent) green fluorescent protein published in 1996, derived from Aequorea victoria. It is reported to be a rapidly-maturing weak dimer with moderate acid sensitivity.
   1330..1365    +  misc_feature   MCS (fragment): multiple cloning site
   1366..1869    +  CDS            CENPB (fragment): CENPB_HUMAN - Experimental evidence at protein level: Swiss-Prot protein existence level 1. Interacts with centromeric heterochromatin in chromosomes and binds to a specific 17 bp subset of alphoid satellite DNA, called the CENP-B box (PubMed:11726497). May organize arrays of centromere satellite DNA into a higher-order structure which then directs centromere formation and kinetochore assembly in mammalian chromosomes (Probable). From Homo sapiens (Human).
   1886..1970    +  CDS            large T antigen (fragment): large T antigen from SV40 (simian virus 40)
   1993..2114    +  polyA_signal   SV40 poly(A) signal: SV40 polyadenylation signal
   2148..2576    -  rep_origin     f1 ori (sequence partly withheld): f1 bacteriophage origin of replication; arrow indicates direction of (+) strand synthesis
   2603..2707    +  promoter       AmpR promoter: bla
   2709..3066    +  promoter       SV40 promoter: SV40 enhancer and early promoter
   3101..3895    +  CDS            NeoR/KanR: aminoglycoside phosphotransferase from Tn5; aph(3')-II (or nptII); confers resistance to neomycin, kanamycin, and G418 (Geneticin®)
   3916..4068    +  CDS            ble (fragment): BLE_KLEPN - Experimental evidence at protein level: Swiss-Prot protein existence level 1. Binding protein with a strong affinity to the bleomycin family of antibiotics. Binds to CL990; an antimitotic-antibiotic compound. From Klebsiella pneumoniae.
   4127..4174    +  polyA_signal   HSV TK poly(A) signal: herpes simplex virus thymidine kinase polyadenylation signal (Cole and Stacy, 1985)
   4265..4281    -  polyA_signal   bGH poly(A) signal (fragment): bovine growth hormone polyadenylation signal
   4503..5091    +  rep_origin     ori: high-copy-number ColE1/pMB1/pBR322/pUC origin of replication
>Addgene plasmid #23009 | pGFPCPB1 | addgene full sequence | sequence record 225040 | Addgene NGS Result
TAGTTATTAATAGTAATCAATTACGGGGTCATTAGTTCATAGCCCATATATGGAGTTCCGCGTTACATAA
CTTACGGTAAATGGCCCGCCTGGCTGACCGCCCAACGACCCCCGCCCATTGACGTCAATAATGACGTATG
TTCCCATAGTAACGCCAATAGGGACTTTCCATTGACGTCAATGGGTGGAGTATTTACGGTAAACTGCCCA
CTTGGCAGTACATCAAGTGTATCATATGCCAAGTACGCCCCCTATTGACGTCAATGACGGTAAATGGCCC
GCCTGGCATTATGCCCAGTACATGACCTTATGGGACTTTCCTACTTGGCAGTACATCTACGTATTAGTCA
TCGCTATTACCATGGTGATGCGGTTTTGGCAGTACATCAATGGGCGTGGATAGCGGTTTGACTCACGGGG
ATTTCCAAGTCTCCACCCCATTGACGTCAATGGGAGTTTGTTTTGGCACCAAAATCAACGGGACTTTCCA
AAATGTCGTAACAACTCCGCCCCATTGACGCAAATGGGCGGTAGGCGTGTACGGTGGGAGGTCTATATAA
GCAGAGCTGGTTTAGTGAACCGTCAGATCCGCTAGCGCTACCGGTCGCCACCATGGTGAGCAAGGGCGAG
GAGCTGTTCACCGGGGTGGTGCCCATCCTGGTCGAGCTGGACGGCGACGTAAACGGCCACAAGTTCAGCG
TGTCCGGCGAGGGCGAGGGCGATGCCACCTACGGCAAGCTGACCCTGAAGTTCATCTGCACCACCGGCAA
GCTGCCCGTGCCCTGGCCCACCCTCGTGACCACCCTGACCTACGGCGTGCAGTGCTTCAGCCGCTACCCC
GACCACATGAAGCAGCACGACTTCTTCAAGTCCGCCATGCCCGAAGGCTACGTCCAGGAGCGCACCATCT
TCTTCAAGGACGACGGCAACTACAAGACCCGCGCCGAGGTGAAGTTCGAGGGCGACACCCTGGTGAACCG
CATCGAGCTGAAGGGCATCGACTTCAAGGAGGACGGCAACATCCTGGGGCACAAGCTGGAGTACAACTAC
AACAGCCACAACGTCTATATCATGGCCGACAAGCAGAAGAACGGCATCAAGGTGAACTTCAAGATCCGCC
ACAACATCGAGGACGGCAGCGTGCAGCTCGCCGACCACTACCAGCAGAACACCCCCATCGGCGACGGCCC
CGTGCTGCTGCCCGACAACCACTACCTGAGCACCCAGTCCGCCCTGAGCAAAGACCCCAACGAGAAGCGC
GATCACATGGTCCTGCTGGAGTTCGTGACCGCCGCCGGGATCACTCTCGGCATGGACGAGCTGTACAAGT
CCGGACTCAGATCTCGAGCTCAAGCTTCGAATTCTATGGGCCCCAAGCGGCGGCAGCTGACGTTCCGGGA
GAAGTCGCGGATCATCCAGGAGGTGGAGGAGAACCCGGACCTACGCAAGGGCGAGATCGCGCGGCGCTTC
AACATCCCGCCGTCCACGCTGAGCACCATCCTGAAGAACAAGCGCGCCATCCTGGCGTCGGAGCGCAAGT
ACGGAGTGGCCTCCACCTGCCGTAAGACCAACAAGCTGTCCCCGTACGACAAGCTGGAGGGGCTTCTCAT
CGCTTGGTTCCAGCAGATCCGCGCCGCGGGCCTGCCTGTCAAGGGCATCATCCTGAAAGAGAAGGCGCTA
CGGATAGCGGAGGAGCTGGGCATGGACGACTTCACGGCTTCCAACGGCTGGCTGGATCGCTTCCGCCGGC
GCCACGGTGTAGTGGCCTGCAGCGGCGTGACCCGCTCCCGGGCGCGAAGCTCTACCCCACGGGCCCCAGC
GGCACCTGCCGGCCCAGCCGCCGTGCCCTCTGAGGGCAGCGGTGGATCCTAATAATCTAGATAACTGATC
ATAATCAGCCATACCACATTTGTAGAGGTTTTACTTGCTTTAAAAAACCTCCCACACCTCCCCCTGAACC
TGAAACATAAAATGAATGCAATTGTTGTTGTTAACTTGTTTATTGCAGCTTATAATGGTTACAAATAAAG
CAATAGCATCACAAATTTCACAAATAAAGCATTTTTTTCACTGCATTCTAGTTGTGGTTTGTCCAAACTC
ATCAATGTATCTTAACGCGTAAATTGTAAGCGTTAATATTTTGTTAAAATTCGCGTTAAATTTTTGTTAA
ATCAGCTCATTTTTTAACCAATAGGCCGAAATCGGCAAAATCCCTTATAAATCAAAAGAATAGACCGAGA
TAGGGT
[37 nt withheld, positions 2247-2283]
AAAGAACGTGGACTCCAACGTCAAAGG
[49 nt withheld, positions 2311-2359]
T
[91 nt withheld, positions 2361-2451]
G
[124 nt withheld, positions 2453-2576]
CAGGTGGCACTTTTCGGGGAAATGTGCGCGGAACCCCTATTTGTTTATTTTTCTAAATACATTCAAATAT
GTATCCGCTCATGAGACAATAACCCTGATAAATGCTTCAATAATATTGAAAAAGGAAGAGTCCTGAGGCG
GAAAGAACCAGCTGTGGAATGTGTGTCAGTTAGGGTGTGGAAAGTCCCCAGGCTCCCCAGCAGGCAGAAG
TATGCAAAGCATGCATCTCAATTAGTCAGCAACCAGGTGTGGAAAGTCCCCAGGCTCCCCAGCAGGCAGA
AGTATGCAAAGCATGCATCTCAATTAGTCAGCAACCATAGTCCCGCCCCTAACTCCGCCCATCCCGCCCC
TAACTCCGCCCAGTTCCGCCCATTCTCCGCCCCATGGCTGACTAATTTTTTTTATTTATGCAGAGGCCGA
GGCCGCCTCGGCCTCTGAGCTATTCCAGAAGTAGTGAGGAGGCTTTTTTGGAGGCCTAGGCTTTTGCAAA
GATCGATCAAGAGACAGGATGAGGATCGTTTCGCATGATTGAACAAGATGGATTGCACGCAGGTTCTCCG
GCCGCTTGGGTGGAGAGGCTATTCGGCTATGACTGGGCACAACAGACAATCGGCTGCTCTGATGCCGCCG
TGTTCCGGCTGTCAGCGCAGGGGCGCCCGGTTCTTTTTGTCAAGACCGACCTGTCCGGTGCCCTGAATGA
ACTGCAAGACGAGGCAGCGCGGCTATCGTGGCTGGCCACGACGGGCGTTCCTTGCGCAGCTGTGCTCGAC
GTTGTCACTGAAGCGGGAAGGGACTGGCTGCTATTGGGCGAAGTGCCGGGGCAGGATCTCCTGTCATCTC
ACCTTGCTCCTGCCGAGAAAGTATCCATCATGGCTGATGCAATGCGGCGGCTGCATACGCTTGATCCGGC
TACCTGCCCATTCGACCACCAAGCGAAACATCGCATCGAGCGAGCACGTACTCGGATGGAAGCCGGTCTT
GTCGATCAGGATGATCTGGACGAAGAGCATCAGGGGCTCGCGCCAGCCGAACTGTTCGCCAGGCTCAAGG
CGAGCATGCCCGACGGCGAGGATCTCGTCGTGACCCATGGCGATGCCTGCTTGCCGAATATCATGGTGGA
AAATGGCCGCTTTTCTGGATTCATCGACTGTGGCCGGCTGGGTGTGGCGGACCGCTATCAGGACATAGCG
TTGGCTACCCGTGATATTGCTGAAGAGCTTGGCGGCGAATGGGCTGACCGCTTCCTCGTGCTTTACGGTA
TCGCCGCTCCCGATTCGCAGCGCATCGCCTTCTATCGCCTTCTTGACGAGTTCTTCTGAGCGGGACTCTG
GGGTTCGAAATGACCGACCAAGCGACGCCCAACCTGCCATCACGAGATTTCGATTCCACCGCCGCCTTCT
ATGAAAGGTTGGGCTTCGGAATCGTTTTCCGGGACGCCGGCTGGATGATCCTCCAGCGCGGGGATCTCAT
GCTGGAGTTCTTCGCCCACCCTAGGGGGAGGCTAACTGAAACACGGAAGGAGACAATACCGGAAGGAACC
CGCGCTATGACGGCAATAAAAAGACAGAATAAAACGCACGGTGTTGGGTCGTTTGTTCATAAACGCGGGG
TTCGGTCCCAGGGCTGGCACTCTGTCGATACCCCACCGAGACCCCATTGGGGCCAATACGCCCGCGTTTC
TTCCTTTTCCCCACCCCACCCCCCAAGTTCGGGTGAAGGCCCAGGGCTCGCAGCCAACGTCGGGGCGGCA
GGCCCTGCCATAGCCTCAGGTTACTCATATATACTTTAGATTGATTTAAAACTTCATTTTTAATTTAAAA
GGATCTAGGTGAAGATCCTTTTTGATAATCTCATGACCAAAATCCCTTAACGTGAGTTTTCGTTCCACTG
AGCGTCAGACCCCGTAGAAAAGATCAAAGGATCTTCTTGAGATCCTTTTTTTCTGCGCGTAATCTGCTGC
TTGCAAACAAAAAAACCACCGCTACCAGCGGTGGTTTGTTTGCCGGATCAAGAGCTACCAACTCTTTTTC
CGAAGGTAACTGGCTTCAGCAGAGCGCAGATACCAAATACTGTTCTTCTAGTGTAGCCGTAGTTAGGCCA
CCACTTCAAGAACTCTGTAGCACCGCCTACATACCTCGCTCTGCTAATCCTGTTACCAGTGGCTGCTGCC
AGTGGCGATAAGTCGTGTCTTACCGGGTTGGACTCAAGACGATAGTTACCGGATAAGGCGCAGCGGTCGG
GCTGAACGGGGGGTTCGTGCACACAGCCCAGCTTGGAGCGAACGACCTACACCGAACTGAGATACCTACA
GCGTGAGCTATGAGAAAGCGCCACGCTTCCCGAAGGGAGAAAGGCGGACAGGTATCCGGTAAGCGGCAGG
GTCGGAACAGGAGAGCGCACGAGGGAGCTTCCAGGGGGAAACGCCTGGTATCTTTATAGTCCTGTCGGGT
TTCGCCACCTCTGACTTGAGCGTCGATTTTTGTGATGCTCGTCAGGGGGGCGGAGCCTATGGAAAAACGC
CAGCAACGCGGCCTTTTTACGGTTCCTGGCCTTTTGCTGGCCTTTTGCTCACATGTTCTTTCCTGCGTTA
TCCCCTGATTCTGTGGATAACCGTATTACCGCCATGCAT
