>Addgene plasmid #23009 | pGFPCPB1 | addgene partial sequence | sequence record 28921 | 23009 with EGFP-C
GACGAGCTGTACAGTCCGGACTCAGATCTCGAGCTCAAGCTTCGAATTCTATGGGCCCCAAGCGGCGGCA
GCTGACGTTCCGGGAGAAGTCGCGGATCATCCAGGAGGTGGAGGAGAACCCGGACCTACGCAAGGGCGAG
ATCGCGCGGCGCTTCAACATCCCGCCGTCCACGCTGAGCACCATCCTGAAGAACAAGCGCGCCATCCTGG
CGTCGGAGCGCAAGTACGGAGTGGCCTCCACCTGCCGTAAGACCAACAAGCTGTCCCCGTACGACAAGCT
GGAGGGGCTTCTCATCGCTTGGTTCCAGCAGATCCGCGCCGCGGGCCTGCCTGTCAAGGGCATCATCCTG
AAAGAGAAGGCGCTACGGATAGCGGAGGAGCTGGGCATGGACGACTTCACGGCTTCCAACGGCTGGCTGG
ATCGCTTCCGCCGGCGCCACGGTGTAGTGGCCTGCAGCGGCGTGACCCGCTCCCGGGCGCGAAGCTCTAC
CCCACGGGCCCCAGCGGCACCTGCCGGCCCAGCCGCCGTGCCCTCTGAGGGCAGCGGTGGATCCTAATAA
TCTAGATAACTGATCATAATCAGCCATACCACATTTGTAGAGGTTTTACTTGCTTTAAAAAACCTCCCAC
ACCTCCCCCTGAACCTGAAACATAAAATGAATGCAATTGTTGTTGTTAACTTGTTTATTG
